>Addgene plasmid #154274 | pAAV-hSyn-G-GESS | addgene full sequence | sequence record 305093 | Addgene NGS Result
CCTGCAGGCAGCTGCGCGCTCGCTCGCTCACTGAGGCCGCCCGGGCGTCGGGCGACCTTTGGTCGCCCGG
CCTCAGTGAGCGAGCGAGCGCGCAGAGAGGGAGTGGCCAACTCCATCACTAGGGGTTCCTGCGGCCGCAC
GCGTTGTACAGTGTCTAGACTGCAGAGGGCCCTGCGTATGAGTGCAAGTGGGTTTTAGGACCAGGATGAG
GCGGGGTGGGGGTGCCTACCTGACGACCGACCCCGACCCACTGGACAAGCACCCAACCCCCATTCCCCAA
ATTGCGCATCCCCTATCAGAGAGGGGGAGGGGAAACAGGATGCGGCGAGGCGCGTGCGCACTGCCAGCTT
CAGCACCGCGGACAGTGCCTTCGCCCCCGCCTGGCGGCGCGCGCCACCGCCGCCTCAGCACTGAAGGCGC
GCTGACGTCACTCGCCGGTCCCCCGCAAACTCCCCTTCCCGGCCACCTTGGTCGCGTCCGCGCCGCCGCC
GGCCCAGCCGGACCGCACCACGCGAGGCGCGAGATAGGGGGGCACGGGCGCGACCATCTGCGCTGCGGCG
CCGGCGACTCAGCGCTGCCTCAGTCTGCGGTGGGCAGCGGAGGAGTCGTGTCGTGCCTGAGAGCGCAGTC
GAGAAGGATCCGCCACCATGGAGACAGACACACTCCTGCTATGGGTACTGCTGCTCTGGGTTCCAGGTTC
CACTGGTGACAGATCTGCTGCCTCATCCGCTCAGTGTGATTTCGGCGGACCTTTTCAGGCTTACAAGTCC
GTGAACGGACCAGGAAATGGAGGTTATTACCTGCGCAAGACTACCAAGCCAGGCACCCCAGAATGCGCAT
ACGTTCTCGTACCACAGAACACCTTGAGCGAGGGGCAGAGTACATCCTTCACATACGGCAAGTTGCAAAA
CGGTCAGATGATTCAACTTACCGCTACCGTCACCGTTAATGGGGATAAGATTGAGGTTACAGGGGCCGGT
CAGGACCTGAGCGGAACCACTACCGTGTTGTTTAGCGATTACCGCAGTTGTGACGTGATGCGGGGACCTG
ATGGCAATTATGAGCTGTGGGTGTATCCTGATCGTGTTTATATCAAGGCCGACAAGCAGAAGAACGGCAT
CAAGGCGAACTTCCAGATCCGCCACAACGTGGAGGACGGCAGCGTGCAGCTCGCCGACCACTACCAGCAG
AACACCCCCATCGGCGACGGCCCCGTGCTGCTGCCCGACAACCACTACCTGAGCACCCAGTCCGTGCTGA
GCAAAGACCCCAACGAGAAGCGCGATCACATGGTCCTGCTGGAGTTCGTGACCGCCGCCGGGATCACTCT
CGGCATGGACGAGCTGTACAAGGTGGACGGCGGCACGGGTGGAAGCATGGTATCACGCGGCGAGGAGCTG
TTCACCGGGGTGGTGCCCATCCTGGTCGAGCTGGACGGCGACGTAAACGGCCACAAGTTCCGCGTGAGGG
GCGAAGGCGAGGGCGATGCCACCAACGGCAAGCTGACCCTGAAGTTCATCTGCACCACCGGCAAGCTGCC
CGTGCCCTGGCCCACCCTCGTGACCACCTTGACCTACGGCGTGCAGTGCTTCTCCCGCTACCCCGACCAC
ATGAAGCAGCACGACTTCTTCAAGTCCGCCATGCCCGAAGGCTACGTCCAGGAGCGCACCATCTTCTTCA
AGGACGACGGCACCTACAAGACCCGCGCCGAGGTGAAGTTCGAGGGCGACACCCTGGTGAACCGCATCGA
GCTGAAGGGCATCGACTTCAAGGAGGACGGCAACATCCTGGGGCACAAGCTGGAGTACGAGATGGCGGGT
GCCATCAATCTCCAAAGTTACGGTTGTTGCGATACCAAGTTCGCCCAGGTGGCCGGAGGACGCCCAATCC
ACCACACATGGCATACTTACTGTCCACCTTTGCCAGTCGACGCTGTGGGCCAGGACACGCAGGAGGTCAT
CGTGGTGCCACACTCCTTGCCCTTTAAGGTGGTGGTGATCTCAGCCATCCTGGCCCTGGTGGTGCTCACC
ATCATCTCCCTTATCATCCTCATCATGCTTTGGCAGAAGAAGCCACGTAAGAGCAGGATCACCAGCGAGG
GCGAGTACATCCCCCTGGACCAGATCGACATCAACGTGTTCTGCTACGAGAACGAGGTGTAAGAATTCGA
TATCAAGCTTATCGATAATCAACCTCTGGATTACAAAATTTGTGAAAGATTGACTGGTATTCTTAACTAT
GTTGCTCCTTTTACGCTATGTGGATACGCTGCTTTAATGCCTTTGTATCATGCTATTGCTTCCCGTATGG
CTTTCATTTTCTCCTCCTTGTATAAATCCTGGTTGCTGTCTCTTTATGAGGAGTTGTGGCCCGTTGTCAG
GCAACGTGGCGTGGTGTGCACTGTGTTTGCTGACGCAACCCCCACTGGTTGGGGCATTGCCACCACCTGT
CAGCTCCTTTCCGGGACTTTCGCTTTCCCCCTCCCTATTGCCACGGCGGAACTCATCGCCGCCTGCCTTG
CCCGCTGCTGGACAGGGGCTCGGCTGTTGGGCACTGACAATTCCGTGGTGTTGTCGGGGAAATCATCGTC
CTTTCCTTGGCTGCTCGCCTATGTTGCCACCTGGATTCTGCGCGGGACGTCCTTCTGCTACGTCCCTTCG
GCCCTCAATCCAGCGGACCTTCCTTCCCGCGGCCTGCTGCCGGCTCTGCGGCCTCTTCCGCGTCTTCGCC
TTCGCCCTCAGACGAGTCGGATCTCCCTTTGGGCCGCCTCCCCGCATCGATACCGAGCGCTGCTCGAGCT
AGAGCTCGCTGATCAGCCTCGACTGTGCCTTCTAGTTGCCAGCCATCTGTTGTTTGCCCCTCCCCCGTGC
CTTCCTTGACCCTGGAAGGTGCCACTCCCACTGTCCTTTCCTAATAAAATGAGGAAATTGCATCGCATTG
TCTGAGTAGGTGTCATTCTATTCTGGGGGGTGGGGTGGGGCAGGACAGCAAGGGGGAGGATTGGGAAGAC
AATAGCAGGCATGCTGGGGAGGTAACCACGTGCGGACCGAGCGGCCGCAGGAACCCCTAGTGATGGAGTT
GGCCACTCCCTCTCTGCGCGCTCGCTCGCTCACTGAGGCCGGGCGACCAAAGGTCGCCCGACGCCCGGGC
TTTGCCCGGGCGGCCTCAGTGAGCGAGCGAGCGCGCAGCTGCCTGCAGGGGCGCCTGATGCGGTATTTTC
TCCTTACGCATCTGTGCGGTATTTCACACCGCATA
[95 nt withheld, positions 3256-3350]
T
[46 nt withheld, positions 3352-3397]
C
[141 nt withheld, positions 3399-3539]
CCTTTGACGTTGGAGTCCACGTTCTTT
[37 nt withheld, positions 3567-3603]
ACTCTATCTCGGGCTATTCTTTTGATTTATAAGGGATTTTGCCGATTTCGGTCTATTGGTTAAAAAATGA
GCTGATTTAACAAAAATTTAACGCGAATTTTAACAAAATATTAACGTTTACAATTTTATGGTGCACTCTC
AGTACAATCTGCTCTGATGCCGCATAGTTAAGCCAGCCCCGACACCCGCCAACACCCGCTGACGCGCCCT
GACGGGCTTGTCTGCTCCCGGCATCCGCTTACAGACAAGCTGTGACCGTCTCCGGGAGCTGCATGTGTCA
GAGGTTTTCACCGTCATCACCGAAACGCGCGAGACGAAAGGGCCTCGTGATACGCCTATTTTTATAGGTT
AATGTCATGATAATAATGGTTTCTTAGACGTCAGGTGGCACTTTTCGGGGAAATGTGCGCGGAACCCCTA
TTTGTTTATTTTTCTAAATACATTCAAATATGTATCCGCTCATGAGACAATAACCCTGATAAATGCTTCA
ATAATATTGAAAAAGGAAGAGTATGAGTATTCAACATTTCCGTGTCGCCCTTATTCCCTTTTTTGCGGCA
TTTTGCCTTCCTGTTTTTGCTCACCCAGAAACGCTGGTGAAAGTAAAAGATGCTGAAGATCAGTTGGGTG
CACGAGTGGGTTACATCGAACTGGATCTCAACAGCGGTAAGATCCTTGAGAGTTTTCGCCCCGAAGAACG
TTTTCCAATGATGAGCACTTTTAAAGTTCTGCTATGTGGCGCGGTATTATCCCGTATTGACGCCGGGCAA
GAGCAACTCGGTCGCCGCATACACTATTCTCAGAATGACTTGGTTGAGTACTCACCAGTCACAGAAAAGC
ATCTTACGGATGGCATGACAGTAAGAGAATTATGCAGTGCTGCCATAACCATGAGTGATAACACTGCGGC
CAACTTACTTCTGACAACGATCGGAGGACCGAAGGAGCTAACCGCTTTTTTGCACAACATGGGGGATCAT
GTAACTCGCCTTGATCGTTGGGAACCGGAGCTGAATGAAGCCATACCAAACGACGAGCGTGACACCACGA
TGCCTGTAGCAATGGCAACAACGTTGCGCAAACTATTAACTGGCGAACTACTTACTCTAGCTTCCCGGCA
ACAATTAATAGACTGGATGGAGGCGGATAAAGTTGCAGGACCACTTCTGCGCTCGGCCCTTCCGGCTGGC
TGGTTTATTGCTGATAAATCTGGAGCCGGTGAGCGTGGAAGCCGCGGTATCATTGCAGCACTGGGGCCAG
ATGGTAAGCCCTCCCGTATCGTAGTTATCTACACGACGGGGAGTCAGGCAACTATGGATGAACGAAATAG
ACAGATCGCTGAGATAGGTGCCTCACTGATTAAGCATTGGTAACTGTCAGACCAAGTTTACTCATATATA
CTTTAGATTGATTTAAAACTTCATTTTTAATTTAAAAGGATCTAGGTGAAGATCCTTTTTGATAATCTCA
TGACCAAAATCCCTTAACGTGAGTTTTCGTTCCACTGAGCGTCAGACCCCGTAGAAAAGATCAAAGGATC
TTCTTGAGATCCTTTTTTTCTGCGCGTAATCTGCTGCTTGCAAACAAAAAAACCACCGCTACCAGCGGTG
GTTTGTTTGCCGGATCAAGAGCTACCAACTCTTTTTCCGAAGGTAACTGGCTTCAGCAGAGCGCAGATAC
CAAATACTGTTCTTCTAGTGTAGCCGTAGTTAGGCCACCACTTCAAGAACTCTGTAGCACCGCCTACATA
CCTCGCTCTGCTAATCCTGTTACCAGTGGCTGCTGCCAGTGGCGATAAGTCGTGTCTTACCGGGTTGGAC
TCAAGACGATAGTTACCGGATAAGGCGCAGCGGTCGGGCTGAACGGGGGGTTCGTGCACACAGCCCAGCT
TGGAGCGAACGACCTACACCGAACTGAGATACCTACAGCGTGAGCTATGAGAAAGCGCCACGCTTCCCGA
AGGGAGAAAGGCGGACAGGTATCCGGTAAGCGGCAGGGTCGGAACAGGAGAGCGCACGAGGGAGCTTCCA
GGGGGAAACGCCTGGTATCTTTATAGTCCTGTCGGGTTTCGCCACCTCTGACTTGAGCGTCGATTTTTGT
GATGCTCGTCAGGGGGGCGGAGCCTATGGAAAAACGCCAGCAACGCGGCCTTTTTACGGTTCCTGGCCTT
TTGCTGGCCTTTTGCTCACATGT
Features (pLannotate 1.2.2; 18 found; start..end, strand, type, name):
     12..39      +  repeat_region  AAV2 ITR (fragment): inverted terminal repeat of adeno-associated virus serotype 2 inverted
     68..95      +  repeat_region  AAV2 ITR (fragment): inverted terminal repeat of adeno-associated virus serotype 2 inverted
    181..628     +  promoter       hSyn promoter: human synapsin I promoter; confers neuron-specific expression (Kügler et al., 2003)
    648..710     +  sig_peptide    Igκ leader: leader sequence from mouse immunoglobulin κ light chain
   1086..1808    +  CDS            cEGFP: cEGFP is a basic (constitutively fluorescent) green fluorescent protein published in 2008, derived from Aequorea victoria.
   1932..2078    +  CDS            PDGFRβ TM domain: transmembrane domain from platelet derived growth factor receptor beta
   2079..2138    +  CDS            KCNJ2 (fragment): KCNJ2_HUMAN - Also known as IRK1. Experimental evidence at protein level: Swiss-Prot protein existence level 1. Probably participates in establishing action potential waveform and excitability of neuronal and muscle tissues. Inward rectifier potassium channels are characterized by a greater tendency to allow potassium to flow into the cell rather than out of it. Their voltage dependence is regulated by the concentration of extracellular potassium; as external potassium is raised, the voltage range of the channel opening shifts to more positive voltages. The inward rectification is mainly due t
   2163..2187    +  misc_feature   MCS (fragment): pBluescript multiple cloning site
   2187..2775    +  misc_feature   WPRE: woodchuck hepatitis virus posttranscriptional regulatory element
   2823..3030    +  polyA_signal   bGH poly(A) signal: bovine growth hormone polyadenylation signal
   3059..3199    +  repeat_region  AAV2 ITR: inverted terminal repeat of adeno-associated virus serotype 2 inverted
   3204..3255    -  misc_feature   bom (fragment): basis of mobility region from pBR322
   3274..3729    +  rep_origin     f1 ori (sequence partly withheld): f1 bacteriophage origin of replication; arrow indicates direction of (+) strand synthesis
   3730..3779    -  misc_feature   bom (fragment): basis of mobility region from pBR322
   3881..3916    -  CDS            rop (fragment): Rop protein, which maintains plasmids at low copy number; rop
   4011..4115    +  promoter       AmpR promoter: bla
   4116..4976    +  CDS            AmpR: β-lactamase; bla; confers resistance to ampicillin, carbenicillin, and related antibiotics
   5147..5735    +  rep_origin     ori: high-copy-number ColE1/pMB1/pBR322/pUC origin of replication
