[The description below was written by a language model from this plasmid's Addgene catalogue record and pLannotate feature annotations shown in this document.]
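Description:
pAAV-hSyn-G-GESS is a 5.8 kb adeno-associated virus transfer plasmid built on a pAAV backbone, intended for packaging a neuron-targeted expression cassette into recombinant AAV. In bacteria it is maintained through a high-copy ColE1/pUC-type origin and selected with ampicillin via the β-lactamase gene. An f1 phage origin is also present. The cassette is flanked by AAV2 inverted terminal repeats, which provide the cis signals for genome replication and encapsidation. The downstream ITR is annotated as complete, whereas the upstream one is detected only as short fragments in the sequencing result. The recorded use of a recombination-deficient propagation strain fits the instability typical of ITR-containing plasmids.

The payload is the roughly 1.5 kb G-GESS insert, cloned between BamHI and EcoRI sites under the human synapsin I promoter, which restricts expression to neurons. The annotated reading frame begins with an Igκ leader peptide for entry into the secretory pathway. It continues through a GFP-derived green fluorescent domain and a PDGFRβ transmembrane domain, and ends with a short fragment of KCNJ2 (Kir2.1). Such fragments are commonly used as membrane trafficking or export signals. This arrangement indicates a green fluorescent protein displayed on the extracellular face of the neuronal plasma membrane, as is typical for genetically encoded sensors. An unannotated stretch lies between the leader and the fluorescent protein, and the record does not state what G-GESS detects. A WPRE and a bovine growth hormone polyadenylation signal follow the coding sequence to enhance transcript stability and processing.

The plasmid has been withdrawn from distribution at the corresponding author's request because some of the originally reported results could not be reproduced under the described conditions, so it should be treated with caution.
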