Addgene plasmid #154274: pAAV-hSyn-G-GESS
Purpose: Withdrawn
Depositing lab: Huiwang Ai.
Backbone
  Vector backbone: pAAV
  Backbone size w/o insert (bp): 4281
  Total vector size (bp): 5796
  Vector type: AAV
Growth in bacteria
  Bacterial resistance: Ampicillin, 100 μg/mL
  Growth temperature: 37°C
  Growth strain: NEB Stable
  Copy number: Unknown
Gene/Insert
  Gene/Insert name: G-GESS
  Insert size (bp): 1515
  Promoter: hSyn
  Cloning method: Restriction Enzyme; 5′ cloning site BamHI (unknown if destroyed); 3′ cloning site EcoRI (unknown if destroyed)
  Sequencing primers: 5′ ATC TGC GCT GCG GCG CCG G; 3′ cctcataaagagacagcaaccagga
Terms and licenses: Academic/Nonprofit Terms; Industry Terms: Not Available to Industry
Depositor comments: The plasmid is withdrawn per the corresponding author’s request, because researchers in the corresponding author’s lab have been unable to reproduce some of the reported results under conditions originally described.
How to cite: pAAV-hSyn-G-GESS was a gift from Huiwang Ai (Addgene plasmid # 154274)
